>Addgene plasmid #142097 | TFORF2470 | addgene full sequence | sequence record 391542 | Addgene NGS Result
TTAATGTAGTCTTATGCAATACTCTTGTAGTCTTGCAACATGGTAACGATGAGTTAGCAACATGCCTTAC
AAGGAGAGAAAAAGCACCGTGCATGCCGATTGGTGGAAGTAAGGTGGTACGATCGTGCCTTATTAGGAAG
GCAACAGACGGGTCTGACATGGATTGGACGAACCACTGAATTGCCGCATTGCAGAGATATTGTATTTAAG
TGCCTAGCTCGATACATAAACGGGTCTCTCTGGTTAGACCAGATCTGAGCCTGGGAGCTCTCTGGCTAAC
TAGGGAACCCACTGCTTAAGCCTCAATAAAGCTTGCCTTGAGTGCTTCAAGTAGTGTGTGCCCGTCTGTT
GTGTGACTCTGGTAACTAGAGATCCCTCAGACCCTTTTAGTCAGTGTGGAAAATCTCTAGCAGTGGCGCC
CGAACAGGGACTTGAAAGCGAAAGGGAAACCAGAGGAGCTCTCTCGACGCAGGACTCGGCTTGCTGAAGC
GCGCACGGCAAGAGGCGAGGGGCGGCGACTGGTGAGTACGCCAAAAATTTTGACTAGCGGAGGCTAGAAG
GAGAGAGATGGGTGCGAGAGCGTCAGTATTAAGCGGGGGAGAATTAGATCGCGATGGGAAAAAATTCGGT
TAAGGCCAGGGGGAAAGAAAAAATATAAATTAAAACATATAGTATGGGCAAGCAGGGAGCTAGAACGATT
CGCAGTTAATCCTGGCCTGTTAGAAACATCAGAAGGCTGTAGACAAATACTGGGACAGCTACAACCATCC
CTTCAGACAGGATCAGAAGAACTTAGATCATTATATAATACAGTAGCAACCCTCTATTGTGTGCATCAAA
GGATAGAGATAAAAGACACCAAGGAAGCTTTAGACAAGATAGAGGAAGAGCAAAACAAAAGTAAGACCAC
CGCACAGCAAGCGGCCGCTGATCTTCAGACCTGGAGGAGGAGATATGAGGGACAATTGGAGAAGTGAATT
ATATAAATATAAAGTAGTAAAAATTGAACCATTAGGAGTAGCACCCACCAAGGCAAAGAGAAGAGTGGTG
CAGAGAGAAAAAAGAGCAGTGGGAATAGGAGCTTTGTTCCTTGGGTTCTTGGGAGCAGCAGGAAGCACTA
TGGGCGCAGCGTCAATGACGCTGACGGTACAGGCCAGACAATTATTGTCTGGTATAGTGCAGCAGCAGAA
CAATTTGCTGAGGGCTATTGAGGCGCAACAGCATCTGTTGCAACTCACAGTCTGGGGCATCAAGCAGCTC
CAGGCAAGAATCCTGGCTGTGGAAAGATACCTAAAGGATCAACAGCTCCTGGGGATTTGGGGTTGCTCTG
GAAAACTCATTTGCACCACTGCTGTGCCTTGGAATGCTAGTTGGAGTAATAAATCTCTGGAACAGATTTG
GAATCACACGACCTGGATGGAGTGGGACAGAGAAATTAACAATTACACAAGCTTAATACACTCCTTAATT
GAAGAATCGCAAAACCAGCAAGAAAAGAATGAACAAGAATTATTGGAATTAGATAAATGGGCAAGTTTGT
GGAATTGGTTTAACATAACAAATTGGCTGTGGTATATAAAATTATTCATAATGATAGTAGGAGGCTTGGT
AGGTTTAAGAATAGTTTTTGCTGTACTTTCTATAGTGAATAGAGTTAGGCAGGGATATTCACCATTATCG
TTTCAGACCCACCTCCCAACCCCGAGGGGACCCATGCATTGCATCTCAATTAGTCAGCAACCAGGTGTGG
AAAGTCCCCAGGCTCCCCAGCAGGCAGAAGTATGCAAAGCATGCGTCTCAATTAGTCAGCAACCATAGTC
CCGCCCCTAACTCCGCCCATCCCGCCCCTAACTCCGCCCAGTTCCGCCCATTCTCCGCCCCATGGCTGAC
TAATTTTTTTTATTTATGCAGAGGCCGAGGCCGCCTCGGCCTCTGAGCTATTCCAGAAGTAGTGAGGAGG
CTTTTTTGGAGGCCTAGGCTTTTGCAAAAAGCTTTCTAGAGGTACCACCGGAGCTTACCATGACCGAGTA
CAAGCCCACGGTGCGCCTCGCCACCCGCGACGACGTCCCCAGGGCCGTACGCACCCTCGCCGCCGCGTTC
GCCGACTACCCCGCCACGCGCCACACCGTCGATCCGGACCGCCACATCGAGCGGGTCACCGAGCTGCAAG
AACTCTTCCTCACGCGCGTCGGGCTCGACATCGGCAAGGTGTGGGTCGCGGACGACGGCGCCGCCGTGGC
GGTCTGGACCACGCCGGAGAGCGTCGAAGCGGGGGCGGTGTTCGCCGAGATCGGCCCGCGCATGGCCGAG
TTGAGCGGTTCCCGGCTGGCCGCGCAGCAACAGATGGAAGGCCTCCTGGCGCCGCACCGGCCCAAGGAGC
CCGCGTGGTTCCTGGCCACCGTCGGCGTCTCGCCCGACCACCAGGGCAAGGGTCTGGGCAGCGCCGTCGT
GCTCCCCGGAGTGGAGGCGGCCGAGCGCGCCGGGGTGCCCGCCTTCCTGGAGACCTCCGCGCCCCGCAAC
CTCCCCTTCTACGAGCGGCTCGGCTTCACCGTCACCGCCGACGTCGAGGTGCCCGAAGGACCGCGCACCT
GGTGCATGACCCGCAAGCCCGGTGCCAGTTAACGAATTCTAGATCTTGAGACAAATGGCAGTATTCATCC
ACAATTTTAAAAGAAAAGGGGGGATTGGGGGGTACAGTGCAGGGGAAAGAATAGTAGACATAATAGCAAC
AGACATACAAACTAAAGAATTACAAAAACAAATTACAAAAATTCAAAATTTTCGGGTTTATTACAGGGAC
AGCAGAGATCCACTTTGGCGCCGGCTCGAGGCCTGCAGGTGCAAAGATGGATAAAGTTTTAAACAGAGAG
GAATCTTTGCAGCTAATGGACCTTCTAGGTCTTGAAAGGAGTGGGAATTGGCTCCGGTGCCCGTCAGTGG
GCAGAGCGCACATCGCCCACAGTCCCCGAGAAGTTGGGGGGAGGGGTCGGCAATTGAACCGGTGCCTAGA
GAAGGTGGCGCGGGGTAAACTGGGAAAGTGATGTCGTGTACTGGCTCCGCCTTTTTCCCGAGGGTGGGGG
AGAACCGTATATAAGTGCAGTAGTCGCCGTGAACGTTCTTTTTCGCAACGGGTTTGCCGCCAGAACACAG
GTAAGTGCCGTGTGTGGTTCCCGCGGGCCTGGCCTCTTTACGGGTTATGGCCCTTGCGTGCCTTGAATTA
CTTCCACCTGGCTGCAGTACGTGATTCTTGATCCCGAGCTTCGGGTTGGAAGTGGGTGGGAGAGTTCGAG
GCCTTGCGCTTAAGGAGCCCCTTCGCCTCGTGCTTGAGTTGAGGCCTGGCCTGGGCGCTGGGGCCGCCGC
GTGCGAATCTGGTGGCACCTTCGCGCCTGTCTCGCTGCTTTCGATAAGTCTCTAGCCATTTAAAATTTTT
GATGACCTGCTGCGACGCTTTTTTTCTGGCAAGATAGTCTTGTAAATGCGGGCCAAGATCTGCACACTGG
TATTTCGGTTTTTGGGGCCGCGGGCGGCGACGGGGCCCGTGCGTCCCAGCGCACATGTTCGGCGAGGCGG
GGCCTGCGAGCGCGGCCACCGAGAATCGGACGGGGGTAGTCTCAAGCTGGCCGGCCTGCTCTGGTGCCTG
GCCTCGCGCCGCCGTGTATCGCCCCGCCCTGGGCGGCAAGGCTGGCCCGGTCGGCACCAGTTGCGTGAGC
GGAAAGATGGCCGCTTCCCGGCCCTGCTGCAGGGAGCTCAAAATGGAGGACGCGGCGCTCGGGAGAGCGG
GCGGGTGAGTCACCCACACAAAGGAAAAGGGCCTTTCCGTCCTCAGCCGTCGCTTCATGTGACTCCACGG
AGTACCGGGCGCCGTCCAGGCACCTCGATTAGTTCTCGAGCTTTTGGAGTACGTCGTCTTTAGGTTGGGG
GGAGGGGTTTTATGCGATGGAGTTTCCCCACACTGAGTGGGTGGAGACTGAAGTTAGGCCAGCTTGGCAC
TTGATGTAATTCTCCTTGGAATTTGCCCTTTTTGAGTTTGGATCTTGGTTCATTCTCAAGCCTCAGACAG
TGGTTCAAAGTTTTTTTCTTCCATTTCAGGTGTCGTGAGGCTAGCACCGCCACCATGAACGGCGAGGAGC
AGTACTACGCGGCCACGCAGCTTTACAAGGACCCATGCGCGTTCCAGCGAGGCCCGGCGCCGGAGTTCAG
CGCCAGCCCCCCTGCGTGCCTGTACATGGGCCGCCAGCCCCCGCCGCCGCCGCCGCACCCGTTCCCTGGC
GCCCTGGGCGCGCTGGAGCAGGGCAGCCCCCCGGACATCTCCCCGTACGAGGTGCCCCCCCTCGCCGACG
ACCCCGCGGTGGCGCACCTTCACCACCACCTCCCGGCTCAGCTCGCGCTCCCCCACCCGCCCGCCGGGCC
CTTCCCGGAGGGAGCCGAGCCGGGCGTCCTGGAGGAGCCCAACCGCGTCCAGCTGCCTTTCCCATGGATG
AAGTCTACCAAAGCTCACGCGTGGAAAGGCCAGTGGGCAGGCGGCGCCTACGCTGCGGAGCCGGAGGAGA
ACAAGCGGACGCGCACGGCCTACACGCGCGCACAGCTGCTAGAGCTGGAGAAGGAGTTCCTATTCAACAA
GTACATCTCACGGCCGCGCCGGGTGGAGCTGGCTGTCATGTTGAACTTGACCGAGAGACACATCAAGATC
TGGTTCCAAAACCGCCGCATGAAGTGGAAAAAGGAGGAGGACAAGAAGCGCGGCGGCGGGACAGCTGTCG
GGGGTGGCGGGGTCGCGGAGCCTGAGCAGGACTGCGCCGTGACCTCCGGCGAGGAGCTTCTGGCGCTGCC
GCCGCCGCCGCCCCCCGGAGGTGCTGTGCCGCCCGCTGCCCCCGTTGCCGCCCGAGAGGGCCGCCTGCCG
CCTGGCCTTAGCGCGTCGCCACAGCCCTCCAGCGTCGCGCCTCGGCGGCCGCAGGAACCACGATAGTAAT
GAACTAGTCCGTAACTTGAAAGTATTTCGATTTCTTGGCTTTATATATCTTGTGGAAAGGACGACATACA
TAACACGTCAATATACGCACGCGTTAAGTCGACAATCAACCTCTGGATTACAAAATTTGTGAAAGATTGA
CTGGTATTCTTAACTATGTTGCTCCTTTTACGCTATGTGGATACGCTGCTTTAATGCCTTTGTATCATGC
TATTGCTTCCCGTATGGCTTTCATTTTCTCCTCCTTGTATAAATCCTGGTTGCTGTCTCTTTATGAGGAG
TTGTGGCCCGTTGTCAGGCAACGTGGCGTGGTGTGCACTGTGTTTGCTGACGCAACCCCCACTGGTTGGG
GCATTGCCACCACCTGTCAGCTCCTTTCCGGGACTTTCGCTTTCCCCCTCCCTATTGCCACGGCGGAACT
CATCGCCGCCTGCCTTGCCCGCTGCTGGACAGGGGCTCGGCTGTTGGGCACTGACAATTCCGTGGTGTTG
TCGGGGAAATCATCGTCCTTTCCTTGGCTGCTCGCCTGTGTTGCCACCTGGATTCTGCGCGGGACGTCCT
TCTGCTACGTCCCTTCGGCCCTCAATCCAGCGGACCTTCCTTCCCGCGGCCTGCTGCCGGCTCTGCGGCC
TCTTCCGCGTCTTCGCCTTCGCCCTCAGACGAGTCGGATCTCCCTTTGGGCCGCCTCCCCGCGTCGACTT
TAAGACCAATGACTTACAAGGCAGCTGTAGATCTTAGCCACTTTTTAAAAGAAAAGGGGGGACTGGAAGG
GCTAATTCACTCCCAACGAAGACAAGATCTGCTTTTTGCTTGTACTGGGTCTCTCTGGTTAGACCAGATC
TGAGCCTGGGAGCTCTCTGGCTAACTAGGGAACCCACTGCTTAAGCCTCAATAAAGCTTGCCTTGAGTGC
TTCAAGTAGTGTGTGCCCGTCTGTTGTGTGACTCTGGTAACTAGAGATCCCTCAGACCCTTTTAGTCAGT
GTGGAAAATCTCTAGCAGTACGTATAGTAGTTCATGTCATCTTATTATTCAGTATTTATAACTTGCAAAG
AAATGAATATCAGAGAGTGAGAGGAACTTGTTTATTGCAGCTTATAATGGTTACAAATAAAGCAATAGCA
TCACAAATTTCACAAATAAAGCATTTTTTTCACTGCATTCTAGTTGTGGTTTGTCCAAACTCATCAATGT
ATCTTATCATGTCTGGCTCTAGCTATCCCGCCCCTAACTCCGCCCATCCCGCCCCTAACTCCGCCCAGTT
CCGCCCATTCTCCGCCCCATGGCTGACTAATTTTTTTTATTTATGCAGAGGCCGAGGCCGCCTCGGCCTC
TGAGCTATTCCAGAAGTAGTGAGGAGGCTTTTTTGGAGGCCTAGGGACGTACCCAATTCGCCCTATAGTG
AGTCGTATTACGCGCGCTCACTGGCCGTCGTTTTACAACGTCGTGACTGGGAAAACCCTGGCGTTACCCA
ACTTAATCGCCTTGCAGCACATCCCCCTTTCGCCAGCTGGCGTAATAGCGAAGAGGCCCGCACCGATCGC
CCTTCCCAACAGTTGCGCAGCCTGAATGGCGAATGGG
[124 nt withheld, positions 6548-6671]
C
[91 nt withheld, positions 6673-6763]
A
[49 nt withheld, positions 6765-6813]
CCTTTGACGTTGGAGTCCACGTTCTTT
[37 nt withheld, positions 6841-6877]
ACCCTATCTCGGTCTATTCTTTTGATTTATAAGGGATTTTGCCGATTTCGGCCTATTGGTTAAAAAATGA
GCTGATTTAACAAAAATTTAACGCGAATTTTAACAAAATATTAACGCTTACAATTTAGGTGGCACTTTTC
GGGGAAATGTGCGCGGAACCCCTATTTGTTTATTTTTCTAAATACATTCAAATATGTATCCGCTCATGAG
ACAATAACCCTGATAAATGCTTCAATAATATTGAAAAAGGAAGAGTATGAGTATTCAACATTTCCGTGTC
GCCCTTATTCCCTTTTTTGCGGCATTTTGCCTTCCTGTTTTTGCTCACCCAGAAACGCTGGTGAAAGTAA
AAGATGCTGAAGATCAGTTGGGTGCACGAGTGGGTTACATCGAACTGGATCTCAACAGCGGTAAGATCCT
TGAGAGTTTTCGCCCCGAAGAACGTTTTCCAATGATGAGCACTTTTAAAGTTCTGCTATGTGGCGCGGTA
TTATCCCGTATTGACGCCGGGCAAGAGCAACTCGGTCGCCGCATACACTATTCTCAGAATGACTTGGTTG
AGTACTCACCAGTCACAGAAAAGCATCTTACGGATGGCATGACAGTAAGAGAATTATGCAGTGCTGCCAT
AACCATGAGTGATAACACTGCGGCCAACTTACTTCTGACAACGATCGGAGGACCGAAGGAGCTAACCGCT
TTTTTGCACAACATGGGGGATCATGTAACTCGCCTTGATCGTTGGGAACCGGAGCTGAATGAAGCCATAC
CAAACGACGAGCGTGACACCACGATGCCTGTAGCAATGGCAACAACGTTGCGCAAACTATTAACTGGCGA
ACTACTTACTCTAGCTTCCCGGCAACAATTAATAGACTGGATGGAGGCGGATAAAGTTGCAGGACCACTT
CTGCGCTCGGCCCTTCCGGCTGGCTGGTTTATTGCTGATAAATCTGGAGCCGGTGAGCGTGGGTCTCGCG
GTATCATTGCAGCACTGGGGCCAGATGGTAAGCCCTCCCGTATCGTAGTTATCTACACGACGGGGAGTCA
GGCAACTATGGATGAACGAAATAGACAGATCGCTGAGATAGGTGCCTCACTGATTAAGCATTGGTAACTG
TCAGACCAAGTTTACTCATATATACTTTAGATTGATTTAAAACTTCATTTTTAATTTAAAAGGATCTAGG
TGAAGATCCTTTTTGATAATCTCATGACCAAAATCCCTTAACGTGAGTTTTCGTTCCACTGAGCGTCAGA
CCCCGTAGAAAAGATCAAAGGATCTTCTTGAGATCCTTTTTTTCTGCGCGTAATCTGCTGCTTGCAAACA
AAAAAACCACCGCTACCAGCGGTGGTTTGTTTGCCGGATCAAGAGCTACCAACTCTTTTTCCGAAGGTAA
CTGGCTTCAGCAGAGCGCAGATACCAAATACTGTTCTTCTAGTGTAGCCGTAGTTAGGCCACCACTTCAA
GAACTCTGTAGCACCGCCTACATACCTCGCTCTGCTAATCCTGTTACCAGTGGCTGCTGCCAGTGGCGAT
AAGTCGTGTCTTACCGGGTTGGACTCAAGACGATAGTTACCGGATAAGGCGCAGCGGTCGGGCTGAACGG
GGGGTTCGTGCACACAGCCCAGCTTGGAGCGAACGACCTACACCGAACTGAGATACCTACAGCGTGAGCT
ATGAGAAAGCGCCACGCTTCCCGAAGGGAGAAAGGCGGACAGGTATCCGGTAAGCGGCAGGGTCGGAACA
GGAGAGCGCACGAGGGAGCTTCCAGGGGGAAACGCCTGGTATCTTTATAGTCCTGTCGGGTTTCGCCACC
TCTGACTTGAGCGTCGATTTTTGTGATGCTCGTCAGGGGGGCGGAGCCTATGGAAAAACGCCAGCAACGC
GGCCTTTTTACGGTTCCTGGCCTTTTGCTGGCCTTTTGCTCACATGTTCTTTCCTGCGTTATCCCCTGAT
TCTGTGGATAACCGTATTACCGCCTTTGAGTGAGCTGATACCGCTCGCCGCAGCCGAACGACCGAGCGCA
GCGAGTCAGTGAGCGAGGAAGCGGAAGAGCGCCCAATACGCAAACCGCCTCTCCCCGCGCGTTGGCCGAT
TCATTAATGCAGCTGGCACGACAGGTTTCCCGACTGGAAAGCGGGCAGTGAGCGCAACGCAATTAATGTG
AGTTAGCTCACTCATTAGGCACCCCAGGCTTTACACTTTATGCTTCCGGCTCGTATGTTGTGTGGAATTG
TGAGCGGATAACAATTTCACACAGGAAACAGCTATGACCATGATTACGCCAAGCGCGCAATTAACCCTCA
CTAAAGGGAACAAAAGCTGGAGCTGCAAGC
Features (pLannotate 1.2.2; 31 found; start..end, strand, type, name):
      5..231     +  promoter       RSV promoter: Rous sarcoma virus enhancer/promoter
    232..412     +  LTR            5' LTR (truncated): truncated 5' long terminal repeat (LTR) from HIV-1
    459..584     +  misc_feature   HIV-1 Ψ: packaging signal of human immunodeficiency virus type 1
    568..931     +  CDS            HIV-1 gag (fragment): gag protein from human immunodeficiency virus 1; gag
   1077..1310    +  misc_feature   RRE: The Rev response element (RRE) of HIV-1 allows for Rev-dependent mRNA export from the nucleus to the cytoplasm.
   1687..1713    +  CDS            Rev (fragment): human immunodeficiency virus 1 (HIV-1) Rev protein; rev; enhances nuclear export of unspliced and incompletely spliced viral mRNAs
   1720..1743    +  promoter       SV40 promoter (fragment): SV40 early promoter
   1744..1815    +  promoter       SV40 promoter (fragment): SV40 enhancer and early promoter
   1839..1974    +  rep_origin     SV40 ori: SV40 origin of replication
   2020..2616    +  CDS            PuroR (fragment): puromycin N-acetyltransferase; pac from Streptomyces; confers resistance to puromycin
   2665..2782    +  misc_feature   cPPT/CTS: central polypurine tract and central termination sequence of HIV-1
   2847..2913    +  CDS            small t antigen (fragment): SV40 (simian virus 40) small t antigen
   2920..4098    +  promoter       EF-1α promoter: strong constitutive promoter for human elongation factor EF-1α
   4115..4963    +  CDS            PDX1: PDX1_HUMAN - Also known as IPF1, STF1. Experimental evidence at protein level: Swiss-Prot protein existence level 1. Activates insulin, somatostatin, glucokinase, islet amyloid polypeptide and glucose transporter type 2 gene transcription. Particularly involved in glucose-dependent regulation of insulin gene transcription. As part of a PDX1:PBX1b:MEIS2b complex in pancreatic acinar cells is involved in the transcriptional activation of the ELA1 enhancer; the complex binds to the enhancer B element and cooperates with the transcription factor 1 complex (PTF1) bound to the enhancer A element. Bi
   4979..5032    +  promoter       U6 promoter (fragment): RNA polymerase III promoter for human U6 snRNA
   5074..5662    +  misc_feature   WPRE: woodchuck hepatitis virus posttranscriptional regulatory element
   5713..5732    +  misc_feature   cPPT/CTS (fragment): central polypurine tract and central termination sequence of HIV-1
   5734..5967    +  LTR            3' LTR (ΔU3): self-inactivating 3' long terminal repeat (LTR) from HIV-1
   6045..6166    +  polyA_signal   SV40 poly(A) signal: SV40 polyadenylation signal
   6206..6341    +  rep_origin     SV40 ori: SV40 origin of replication
   6362..6380    -  promoter       T7 promoter: promoter for bacteriophage T7 RNA polymerase
   6388..6543    +  CDS            lacZα (fragment): LacZα fragment of β-galactosidase; lacZ fragment
   6548..6976    +  rep_origin     f1 ori (sequence partly withheld): f1 bacteriophage origin of replication; arrow indicates direction of (+) strand synthesis
   7029..7133    +  promoter       AmpR promoter: bla
   7134..7994    +  CDS            AmpR: β-lactamase; bla; confers resistance to ampicillin, carbenicillin, and related antibiotics
   8165..8753    +  rep_origin     ori: high-copy-number ColE1/pMB1/pBR322/pUC origin of replication
   8936..9028    +  CDS            lacI (fragment): lac repressor; lacI; The lac repressor binds to the lac operator to inhibit transcription in E. coli. This inhibition can be relieved by adding lactose or isopropyl-β-D-thiogalactopyranoside (IPTG).
   9041..9062    +  protein_bind   CAP binding site: CAP binding activates transcription in the presence of cAMP. E. coli catabolite activator protein
   9077..9107    +  promoter       lac promoter: promoter for the E. coli lac operon
   9115..9131    +  protein_bind   lac operator: The lac repressor binds to the lac operator to inhibit transcription in E. coli. This inhibition can be relieved by adding lactose or isopropyl-β-D-thiogalactopyranoside (IPTG). lac repressor encoded by lacI
   9176..9194    +  promoter       T3 promoter: promoter for bacteriophage T3 RNA polymerase
