[The description below was written by a language model from this plasmid's Addgene catalogue record and pLannotate feature annotations shown in this document.]
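Description:
TFORF2470 is a lentiviral mammalian expression plasmid built on the pLX_TRC317 backbone and carrying the human PDX1 open reading frame, one member of a barcoded transcription factor ORF collection. In bacteria it is maintained through a high-copy ColE1/pUC-type origin with ampicillin resistance (AmpR under its own bla promoter). An f1 origin and remnants of a lac/lacZα cloning region flanked by T3 and T7 promoters are also present in the backbone. The depositor notes that the plasmid can recombine, as is common for constructs carrying LTR repeats.

The viral portion has a third-generation layout. An RSV promoter drives a truncated HIV-1 5' LTR, followed by the Ψ packaging signal with a gag fragment, the Rev response element for Rev-dependent nuclear export of the genomic RNA, and a cPPT/CTS element, ending in a self-inactivating ΔU3 3' LTR and an SV40 polyadenylation signal. Within this transfer cassette, an SV40 early promoter expresses puromycin N-acetyltransferase for selection of transduced cells. Downstream, the strong constitutive EF-1α promoter drives PDX1, a homeodomain factor that activates insulin and other pancreatic islet genes. A WPRE after the ORF enhances transcript stability and expression. The record states that each construct carries a unique 24-bp barcode, but the feature table does not annotate it, so its position cannot be given. The short U6 promoter fragment between the ORF and the WPRE appears to be only a partial match rather than a functional promoter.

The vector is intended for overexpressing PDX1 in transduced mammalian cells. In pooled screens, such as directed differentiation studies, barcode sequencing identifies which transcription factor each cell received.
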