Addgene plasmid #142097: TFORF2470
Purpose: Lentiviral vector for overexpressing transcription factor ORFs with unique 24-bp barcodes. Barcodes facilitate identification of transcription factors in pooled screens.
Depositing lab: Feng Zhang. Depositing organization: Broad Institute. Publication: A transcription factor atlas of directed differentiation. Joung J, Ma S, Tay T, Geiger-Schuller KR, Kirchgatterer PC, Verdine VK, Guo B, Arias-Garcia MA, Allen WE, Singh A, Kuksenko O, Abudayyeh OO, Gootenberg JS, Fu Z, Macrae RK, Buenrostro JD, Regev A, Zhang F. Cell. 2023 Jan 5;186(1):209-229.e26. doi: 10.1016/j.cell.2022.11.026. PubMed 36608654.
Backbone
  Vector backbone: pLX_TRC317
  Backbone manufacturer: Broad Institute Genetic Perturbation Platform
  Backbone size w/o insert (bp): 8264
  Vector type: Mammalian Expression, Lentiviral
  Selectable markers: Puromycin
Growth in bacteria
  Bacterial resistance: Ampicillin, 100 μg/mL
  Growth temperature: 37°C
  Growth strain: NEB Stable
  Copy number: High Copy
Gene/Insert
  Gene/Insert name: PDX1
  Species: H. sapiens (human)
  Insert size (bp): 953
  Entrez Gene: PDX1 (a.k.a. GSF, IDX-1, IPF1, IUF1, MODY4, PAGEN1, PDX-1, STF-1)
  Promoter: EF1a
  Cloning method: Unknown
  Sequencing primers: 5′ GGGTGGAGACTGAAGTTAGGCCAG; 3′ CACATAGCGTAAAAGGAGCAACATAG
Terms and licenses: Academic/Nonprofit Terms; Industry Terms: Not Available to Industry
Depositor comments: NM_000209,ENST00000381033 . The transcription factor ORF portion of this plasmid was synthesized by Genewiz. Please test multiple small colonies in case of plasmid recombination. To make this collection available in a timely manner, a portion of this collection was not fully sequenced by Addgene. If an Addgene verified full plasmid sequence is not available, please contact us prior to placing an order to request the full sequence.
How to cite: TFORF2470 was a gift from Feng Zhang (Addgene plasmid # 142097 ; http://n2t.net/addgene:142097 ; RRID:Addgene_142097)
