>Addgene plasmid #142097 | TFORF2470 | depositor partial sequence | sequence record 278428 | Insert
ACCGCCACCATGAACGGCGAGGAGCAGTACTACGCGGCCACGCAGCTTTACAAGGACCCATGCGCGTTCC
AGCGAGGCCCGGCGCCGGAGTTCAGCGCCAGCCCCCCTGCGTGCCTGTACATGGGCCGCCAGCCCCCGCC
GCCGCCGCCGCACCCGTTCCCTGGCGCCCTGGGCGCGCTGGAGCAGGGCAGCCCCCCGGACATCTCCCCG
TACGAGGTGCCCCCCCTCGCCGACGACCCCGCGGTGGCGCACCTTCACCACCACCTCCCGGCTCAGCTCG
CGCTCCCCCACCCGCCCGCCGGGCCCTTCCCGGAGGGAGCCGAGCCGGGCGTCCTGGAGGAGCCCAACCG
CGTCCAGCTGCCTTTCCCATGGATGAAGTCTACCAAAGCTCACGCGTGGAAAGGCCAGTGGGCAGGCGGC
GCCTACGCTGCGGAGCCGGAGGAGAACAAGCGGACGCGCACGGCCTACACGCGCGCACAGCTGCTAGAGC
TGGAGAAGGAGTTCCTATTCAACAAGTACATCTCACGGCCGCGCCGGGTGGAGCTGGCTGTCATGTTGAA
CTTGACCGAGAGACACATCAAGATCTGGTTCCAAAACCGCCGCATGAAGTGGAAAAAGGAGGAGGACAAG
AAGCGCGGCGGCGGGACAGCTGTCGGGGGTGGCGGGGTCGCGGAGCCTGAGCAGGACTGCGCCGTGACCT
CCGGCGAGGAGCTTCTGGCGCTGCCGCCGCCGCCGCCCCCCGGAGGTGCTGTGCCGCCCGCTGCCCCCGT
TGCCGCCCGAGAGGGCCGCCTGCCGCCTGGCCTTAGCGCGTCGCCACAGCCCTCCAGCGTCGCGCCTCGG
CGGCCGCAGGAACCACGATAGTAATGAACTAGTCCGTAACTTGAAAGTATTTCGATTTCTTGGCTTTATA
TATCTTGTGGAAAGGACGACATACATAACACGTCAATATACGC
