>Addgene plasmid #142097 | TFORF2470 | depositor partial sequence | sequence record 278429 | Barcode
CATACATAACACGTCAATATACGC
